>Addgene plasmid #220781 | pGLO-Pink-SHE | addgene full sequence | sequence record 436610 | Addgene NGS Result
AATATTAACGTTTACAATTTAAAAGGATCTAGGTGAAGATCCTTTTTGATAATCTCATGACCAAAATCCC
TTAACGTGAGTTTTCGTTCCACTGAGCGTCAGACCCCGTAGAAAAGATCAAAGGATCTTCTTGAGATCCT
TTTTTTCTGCGCGTAATCTGCTGCTTGCAAACAAAAAAACCACCGCTACCAGCGGTGGTTTGTTTGCCGG
ATCAAGAGCTACCAACTCTTTTTCCGAAGGTAACTGGCTTCAGCAGAGCGCAGATACCAAATACTGTCCT
TCTAGTGTAGCCGTAGTTAGGCCACCACTTCAAGAACTCTGTAGCACCGCCTACATACCTCGCTCTGCTA
ATCCTGTTACCAGTGGCTGCTGCCAGTGGCGATAAGTCGTGTCTTACCGGGTTGGACTCAAGACGATAGT
TACCGGATAAGGCGCAGCGGTCGGGCTGAACGGGGGGTTCGTGCACACAGCCCAGCTTGGAGCGAACGAC
CTACACCGAACTGAGATACCTACAGCGTGAGCTATGAGAAAGCGCCACGCTTCCCGAAGGGAGAAAGGCG
GACAGGTATCCGGTAAGCGGCAGGGTCGGAACAGGAGAGCGCACGAGGGAGCTTCCAGGGGGAAACGCCT
GGTATCTTTATAGTCCTGTCGGGTTTCGCCACCTCTGACTTGAGCGTCGATTTTTGTGATGCTCGTCAGG
GGGGCGGAGCCTATGGAAAAACGCCAGCAACGCGGCCTTTTTACGGTTCCTGGCCTTTTGCTGGCCTTTT
GCTCACATGTTCTTTCCTGCGTTATCCCCTGATTCTGTGGATAACCGTATTACCGCCTTTGAGTGAGCTG
ATACCGCTCGCCGCAGCCGAACGACCGAGCGCAGCGAGTCAGTGAGCGAGGAAGCGGAAGAGCGCCTGAT
GCGGTATTTTCTCCTTACGCATCTGTGCGGTATTTCACACCGCATATGGTGCACTCTCAGTACAATCTGC
TCTGATGCCGCATAGTTAAGCCAGTATACACTCCGCTATCGCTACGTGACTGGGTCATGGCTGCGCCCCG
ACACCCGCCAACACCCGCTGACGCGCCCTGACGGGCTTGTCTGCTCCCGGCATCCGCTTACAGACAAGCT
GTGACCGTCTCCGGGAGCTGCATGTGTCAGAGGTTTTCACCGTCATCACCGAAACGCGCGAGGCAGAAGG
AGATGGCGCCCAACAGTCCCCCGGCCACGGGGCCTGCCACCATACCCACGCCGAAACAAGCGCTCATGAG
CCCGAAGTGGCGAGCCCGATCTTCCCCATCGGTGATGTCGGCGATATAGGCGCCAGCAACCGCACCTGTG
GCGCCGGTGATGCCGGCCACGATGCGTCCGGCGTAGAGGATCTGCTCATGTTTGACAGCTTATCATCGAT
GCATAATGTGCCTGTCAAATGGACGAAGCAGGGATTCTGCAAACCCTATGCTACTCCGTCAAGCCGTCAA
TTGTCTGATTCGTTACCAATTATGACAACTTGACGGCTACATCATTCACTTTTTCTTCACAACCGGCACG
GAACTCGCTCGGGCTGGCCCCGGTGCATTTTTTAAATACCCGCGAGAAATAGAGTTGATCGTCAAAACCA
ACATTGCGACCGACGGTGGCGATAGGCATCCGGGTGGTGCTCAAAAGCAGCTTCGCCTGGCTGATACGTT
GGTCCTCGCGCCAGCTTAAGACGCTAATCCCTAACTGCTGGCGGAAAAGATGTGACAGACGCGACGGCGA
CAAGCAAACATGCTGTGCGACGCTGGCGATATCAAAATTGCTGTCTGCCAGGTGATCGCTGATGTACTGA
CAAGCCTCGCGTACCCGATTATCCATCGGTGGATGGAGCGACTCGTTAATCGCTTCCATGCGCCGCAGTA
ACAATTGCTCAAGCAGATTTATCGCCAGCAGCTCCGAATAGCGCCCTTCCCCTTGCCCGGCGTTAATGAT
TTGCCCAAACAGGTCGCTGAAATGCGGCTGGTGCGCTTCATCCGGGCGAAAGAACCCCGTATTGGCAAAT
ATTGACGGCCAGTTAAGCCATTCATGCCAGTAGGCGCGCGGACGAAAGTAAACCCACTGGTGATACCATT
CGCGAGCCTCCGGATGACGACCGTAGTGATGAATCTCTCCTGGCGGGAACAGCAAAATATCACCCGGTCG
GCAAACAAATTCTCGTCCCTGATTTTTCACCACCCCCTGACCGCGAATGGTGAGATTGAGAATATAACCT
TTCATTCCCAGCGGTCGGTCGATAAAAAAATCGAGATAACCGTTGGCCTCAATCGGCGTTAAACCCGCCA
CCAGATGGGCATTAAACGAGTATCCCGGCAGCAGGGGATCATTTTGCGCTTCAGCCATACTTTTCATACT
CCCGCCATTCAGAGAAGAAACCAATTGTCCATATTGCATCAGACATTGCCGTCACTGCGTCTTTTACTGG
CTCTTCTCGCTAACCAAACCGGTAACCCCGCTTATTAAAAGCATTCTGTAACAAAGCGGGACCAAAGCCA
TGACAAAAACGCGTAACAAAAGTGTCTATAATCACGGCAGAAAAGTCCACATTGATTATTTGCACGGCGT
CACACTTTGCTATGCCATAGCATTTTTATCCATAAGATTAGCGGATCCTACCTGACGCTTTTTATCGCAA
CTCTCTACTGTTTCTCCATACCCGTTTTTTTGGGCTAGAAATAATTTTGTTTAACTTTAAGAAGGAGATA
TACATATGGCTAGCAAAGGAGAAGAACTTTTCACTGGAGTTGTCCCAATTCTTGTTGAATTAGATGGTGA
TGTTAATGGGCACAAATTTTCTGTCAGTGGAGAGGGTGAAGGTGATGCTACATACGGAAAGCTTACCCTT
AAATTTATTTGCACTACTGGAAAACTACCTGTTCCATGGCCAACACTTGTCACTACTTTCTCTTATGGTG
TTCAATGCTTTTCCCGTTATCCGGATCATATGAAACGGCATGACTTTTTCAAGAGTGCCATGCCCGAAGG
TTATGTACAGGAACGCACTATATCTTTCAAAGATGACGGGAACTACAAGACGCGTGCTGAAGTCAAGTTT
GAAGGTGATACCCTTGTTAATCGTATCGAGTTAAAAGGTATTGATTTTAAAGAAGATGGAAACATTCTCG
GACACAAACTCGAGTACAACTATAACTCACACAATGTATACATCACGGCAGACAAACAAAAGAATGGAAT
CAAAGCTAACTTCAAAATTCGCCACAACATTGAAGATGGATCCGTTCAACTAGCAGACCATTATCAACAA
AATACTCCAATTGGCGATGGCCCTGTCCTTTTACCAGACAACCATTACCTGTCGACACAATCTGCCCTTT
CGAAAGATCCCAACGAAAAGCGTGACCACATGGTCCTTCTTGAGTTTGTAACTGCTGCTGGGATTACACA
TGGCATGGATGAGCTCTACAAATAATGAATTCGGCGTATCACGAGGCAGAATTTCAGATAAAAAAAATCC
TTAGCTTTCGCTAAGGATGATTTCTGGGTCTCAAGAGCAACGTCTTTCGTCTTCAATAACAACTGACAGC
TAGCCTGACCCTAGGTATAATGTTGGTACCTACTAGAGAAAGAGGAGAAATACTAGATGGCTTCCTCCGA
AGACGTTATCAAAGAGTTCATGCGTTTCAAAGTTCGTATGGAAGGTTCCGTTAACGGTCACGAGTTCGAA
ATCGAAGGTGAAGGTGAAGGTCGTCCGTACGAAGGCACCCAGACCGCTAAACTGAAAGTTACCAAAGGTG
GTCCGCTGCCGTTCGCTTGGGACATCCTGTCCCCGCAGTTCCAGTACGGTTCCAAAGCTTACGTTAAACA
CCCGGCTGACATCCCGGACTACCTGAAACTGTCCTTCCCGGAAGGTTTCAAATGGGAACGTGTTATGAAC
TTCGAAGACGGTGGTGTTGTTACCGTTACCCAGGACTCCTCCCTGCAAGACGGTGAGTTCATCTACAAAG
TTAAACTGCGTGGCACCAACTTCCCGTCCGACGGTCCGGTTATGCAGAAAAAAACCATGGGTTGGGAAGC
TTCCACCGAACGTATGTACCCGGAAGACGGTGCTCTGAAAGGTGAAATCAAAATGCGTCTGAAACTGAAA
GACGGTGGTCACTACGACGCTGAAGTTAAAACCACCTACATGGCTAAAAAACCGGTTCAGCTGCCGGGTG
CTTACAAAACCGACATCAAACTGGACATCACCTCCCACAACGAAGACTACACCATCGTTGAACAGTACGA
ACGTGCTGAAGGTCGTCACTCCACCGGTGCTCACCATCACCATCACCATTGACATGCAAGCTTGGCTGTT
TTGGCGGATGAGAGAAGATTTTCAGCCTGATACAGATTAAATCAGAACGCAGAAGCGGTCTGATAAAACA
GAATTTGCCTGGCGGCAGTAGCGCGGTGGTCCCACCTGACCCCATGCCGAACTCAGAAGTGAAACGCCGT
AGCGCCGATGGTAGTGTGGGGTCTCCCCATGCGAGAGTAGGGAACTGCCAGGCATCAAATAAAACGAAAG
GCTCAGTCGAAAGACTGGGCCTTTCGTTTTATCTGTTGTTTGTCGGTGAACGCTCTCCTGAGTAGGACAA
ATCCGCCGGGAGCGGATTTGAACGTTGCGAAGCAACGGCCCGGAGGGTGGCGGGCAGGACGCCCGCCATA
AACTGCCAGGCATCAAATTAAGCAGAAGGCCATCCTGACGGATGGCCTTTTTGCGTTTCTACAAACTCTT
TTGTTTATTTTTCTAAATACATTCAAATATGTATCCGCTCATGAGACAATAACCCTGATAAATGCTTCAA
TAATATTGAAAAAGGAAGAGTATGAGTATTCAACATTTCCGTGTCGCCCTTATTCCCTTTTTTGCGGCAT
TTTGCCTTCCTGTTTTTGCTCACCCAGAAACGCTGGTGAAAGTAAAAGATGCTGAAGATCAGTTGGGTGC
ACGAGTGGGTTACATCGAACTGGATCTCAACAGCGGTAAGATCCTTGAGAGTTTTCGCCCCGAAGAACGT
TTTCCAATGATGAGCACTTTTAAAGTTCTGCTATGTGGCGCGGTATTATCCCGTGTTGACGCCGGGCAAG
AGCAACTCGGTCGCCGCATACACTATTCTCAGAATGACTTGGTTGAGTACTCACCAGTCACAGAAAAGCA
TCTTACGGATGGCATGACAGTAAGAGAATTATGCAGTGCTGCCATAACCATGAGTGATAACACTGCGGCC
AACTTACTTCTGACAACGATCGGAGGACCGAAGGAGCTAACCGCTTTTTTGCACAACATGGGGGATCATG
TAACTCGCCTTGATCGTTGGGAACCGGAGCTGAATGAAGCCATACCAAACGACGAGCGTGACACCACGAT
GCCTGCAGCAATGGCAACAACGTTGCGCAAACTATTAACTGGCGAACTACTTACTCTAGCTTCCCGGCAA
CAATTAATAGACTGGATGGAGGCGGATAAAGTTGCAGGACCACTTCTGCGCTCGGCCCTTCCGGCTGGCT
GGTTTATTGCTGATAAATCTGGAGCCGGTGAGCGTGGGTCTCGCGGTATCATTGCAGCACTGGGGCCAGA
TGGTAAGCCCTCCCGTATCGTAGTTATCTACACGACGGGGAGTCAGGCAACTATGGATGAACGAAATAGA
CAGATCGCTGAGATAGGTGCCTCACTGATTAAGCATTGGTAACTGTCAGACCAAGTTTACTCATATATAC
TTTAGATTGATT
[125 nt withheld, positions 5753-5877]
C
[141 nt withheld, positions 5879-6019]
CCTTTGACGTTGGAGTCCACGTTCTTT
[37 nt withheld, positions 6047-6083]
ACCCTATCTCGGGCTATTCTTTTGATTTATAAGGGATTTTGCCGATTTCGGCCTATTGGTTAAAAAATGA
GCTGATTTAACAAAAATTTAACGCGAATTTTAACAA
Features (pLannotate 1.2.2; 19 found; start..end, strand, type, name):
      1..23      +  rep_origin     M13 ori (fragment): M13 bacteriophage origin of replication; arrow indicates direction of (+) strand synthesis
    131..719     +  rep_origin     ori: high-copy-number ColE1/pMB1/pBR322/pUC origin of replication
    905..1045    -  misc_feature   bom: basis of mobility region from pBR322
   1147..1186    -  CDS            rop (fragment): Rop protein, which maintains plasmids at low copy number; rop
   1187..1372    -  CDS            TcR (fragment): tetracycline efflux protein; tet; confers resistance to tetracycline
   1382..1400    +  promoter       tet promoter (fragment): E. coli promoter for tetracycline efflux protein gene
   1490..2368    -  CDS            araC: L-arabinose regulatory protein; araC
   2395..2679    +  promoter       araBAD promoter: araBAD; promoter of the L-arabinose operon of E. coli; the araC regulatory gene is transcribed in the opposite direction (Guzman et al., 1995)
   2706..2728    +  RBS            RBS: efficient ribosome binding site from bacteriophage T7 gene 10 (Olins and Rangwala, 1989)
   2736..3455    +  CDS            Cycle 3 GFP: Cycle 3 GFP (Crameri et al., 1996) mammalian codon-optimized
   3481..3524    -  terminator     bacterial terminator: putative bacterial transcription terminator
   3627..4301    +  CDS            mRFP1: mRFP1 is a basic (constitutively fluorescent) red fluorescent protein published in 2002, derived from Discosoma sp.. It is reported to be a somewhat slowly-maturing monomer with low acid sensitivity.
   4302..4319    +  CDS            6xHis: 6xHis affinity tag
   4417..4532    +  ncRNA          5S rRNA: Accession: RF00001 - 5S ribosomal RNA
   4536..4622    +  terminator     rrnB T1 terminator: Escherichia coli rrnB; transcription terminator T1 from the E. coli rrnB gene
   4714..4741    +  terminator     rrnB T2 terminator: transcription terminator T2 from the E. coli rrnB gene
   4760..4851    +  promoter       AmpR promoter: bla
   4852..5712    +  CDS            AmpR: β-lactamase; bla; confers resistance to ampicillin, carbenicillin, and related antibiotics
   5754..6134    +  rep_origin     M13 ori (sequence partly withheld): M13 bacteriophage origin of replication; arrow indicates direction of (+) strand synthesis
