[The description below was written by a language model from this plasmid's Addgene catalogue record and pLannotate feature annotations shown in this document.]
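Description:
pGLO-Pink-SHE is a bacterial expression plasmid of about 6.2 kb built on pGLO, a commercially sold educational vector, and modified to carry a second, visibly coloured reporter. It is maintained in E. coli through a high-copy ColE1/pMB1-type origin and selected with ampicillin via the β-lactamase gene and its own promoter. The backbone also carries an M13 phage origin, the pBR322 bom mobility region, and short remnants of rop, the tetracycline resistance gene and the tet promoter. These remnants are annotated only as fragments and are presumably non-functional leftovers of the vector's pBR322 ancestry.

The original pGLO cassette is intact. The araC regulator is transcribed divergently from the araBAD promoter, which drives Cycle 3 GFP through a T7 gene 10 ribosome binding site, so green fluorescence appears only when arabinose is supplied. Downstream of GFP, between the EcoRI site and a destroyed SphI site, sits the added insert: an mRFP1 coding sequence, described by the depositor as a "raspberry chromoprotein", fused at its C terminus to a 6xHis tag. It is followed by a 5S rRNA segment and the rrnB T1 and T2 terminators. The insert was derived from plasmids in a commercial teaching kit. No promoter for the mRFP1 gene is annotated in the feature table or named in the record, so what drives its expression is not stated.

According to the record, the pink protein can be seen under both visible light and fluorescence. The His tag would allow nickel-affinity purification. The combination suits teaching work on transformation, inducible gene regulation and protein purification.
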