Addgene plasmid #220781: pGLO-Pink-SHE
Purpose: Expresses a raspberry chromoprotein (visible light and fluorescence) with a his-tag and an inducible GFP (araBAD-promoter)
Depositing lab: Angela Leu. Depositing organization: ETH Zurich (Swiss Federal Institute of Technology).
Backbone
  Vector backbone: pGLO
  Backbone manufacturer: BioRad
  Backbone size w/o insert (bp): 5371
  Total vector size (bp): 6191
  Vector type: Bacterial Expression
Growth in bacteria
  Bacterial resistance: Ampicillin, 100 μg/mL
  Growth temperature: 37°C
  Growth strain: DH5alpha
  Copy number: High Copy
Gene/Insert
  Gene/Insert name: raspberry chromoprotein (mRFP1)
  Insert size (bp): 696
  Tag / fusion protein: 6xHis (C terminal on insert)
  Cloning method: Restriction Enzyme; 5′ cloning site EcoRI (not destroyed); 3′ cloning site SphI (destroyed during cloning)
  Sequencing primers: 5′ CAC ATG GCA TGG ATG AGC; 3′ CTC ATC CGC CAA AAC AGC
Resource information
  A portion of this plasmid was derived from a plasmid made by: The backbone plasmid (pGLO) was purchased by Bio-Rad. It is an educational plasmid. For the insert it was used the plasmids of amino labs (https://amino.bio/products/engineer-it-kit)
Terms and licenses: Academic/Nonprofit Terms; Industry Terms: Not Available to Industry
How to cite: pGLO-Pink-SHE was a gift from Angela Leu (Addgene plasmid # 220781 ; http://n2t.net/addgene:220781 ; RRID:Addgene_220781)
